Addgene plasmid #83221: pND-Ub17-deltaE2
Purpose: Expresses the nDHFR-link1-His6-Ub and UBA1Ta in E.coli
Depositing lab: Gali Prag. Depositing organization: Tel Aviv University. Publication: A bacterial genetic selection system for ubiquitylation cascade discovery. Levin-Kravets O, Tanner N, Shohat N, Attali I, Keren-Kaplan T, Shusterman A, Artzi S, Varvak A, Reshef Y, Shi X, Zucker O, Baram T, Katina C, Pilzer I, Ben-Aroya S, Prag G. Nat Methods. 2016 Nov;13(11):945-952. doi: 10.1038/nmeth.4003. Epub 2016 Oct 3. PubMed 27694912.
Backbone
  Vector backbone: pZE21
  Backbone size w/o insert (bp): 2219
  Total vector size (bp): 5925
  Modifications to backbone: The pND-Ub vector is based on a modified pZE21 vector, contacting the pLtetO-1. cDNAs were amplified by polymerase chain reaction (PCR), digested and sub-cloned into the vectors. The mouse cDNA of the nDHFR fragment (residues 1-108) was PCR-amplified and sub-cloned between the KpnI and PacI sites (the PacI site was inserted into the vector by PCR) into the pZE21 vector. Then a flexible linker (Figure 4) was constructed a using two-step PCR method and digested with PacI and NotI (the NotI site was inserted into the vector by PCR) and cloned into the vector downstream to the pLtetO1-nDHFR. Ubiquitylation apparatus cassettes containing a His6-Ub-E2-E1 were PCR-amplified from pGEN plasmids expressing different E2s or Ub mutants (Keren-Kaplan et al, 2011) and sub-cloned as fusion to the C-terminus of the nDHFR-linker1 into the NotI and AvrII endonuclease recognition sites.
  Vector type: Bacterial Expression
Growth in bacteria
  Bacterial resistance: Kanamycin, 50 μg/mL
  Growth temperature: 37°C
  Growth strain: DH5alpha
  Copy number: High Copy
Gene/Insert 1
  Gene/Insert name: Ubiquin
  Species: H. sapiens (human)
  Insert size (bp): 283
  Entrez Gene: LOC199038
  Tag / fusion protein: nDHFR-link1-His6-Ub (N terminal on insert)
Gene/Insert 2
  Gene/Insert name: uba1
  Species: Triticum aestivum
Terms and licenses: Academic/Nonprofit Terms; Industry Terms: Not Available to Industry
How to cite: pND-Ub17-deltaE2 was a gift from Gali Prag (Addgene plasmid # 83221)
