[The description below was written by a language model from this plasmid's Addgene catalogue record and pLannotate feature annotations shown in this document.]
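Description:
pND-Ub17-deltaE2 is a bacterial expression plasmid built on a modified pZE21 backbone for use in E. coli. It replicates from a high-copy ColE1/pUC-type origin and is selected with kanamycin through the Tn5-derived neo (nptII) gene, which is followed by a lambda t0 terminator; a short remnant of the Tn5 transposase reading frame sits beside the marker as a cloning relic. The catalogue lists a total size of 5,925 bp, whereas both the depositor and sequencing-derived full sequences are about 6.0 kb and carry essentially identical annotations.

Expression is driven by the PLtetO-1 promoter, a phage lambda PL derivative carrying tet operator sites, so it is repressible by TetR and otherwise strongly active. Downstream lies a fusion of the N-terminal fragment of mouse dihydrofolate reductase (residues 1-108, nDHFR), a flexible linker, a His tag and human ubiquitin; the annotation also detects a TEV protease site between the tag and ubiquitin. A separate reading frame further downstream encodes the wheat (Triticum aestivum) ubiquitin-activating enzyme UBA1 (E1). The parental cassette design was His6-Ub-E2-E1, and, as the name indicates and the feature table confirms, this version has no E2 conjugating enzyme.

The plasmid belongs to a bacterial genetic selection system for studying ubiquitylation cascades, based on a split-DHFR approach in which the nDHFR-tagged ubiquitin is presumably paired with a complementary DHFR fragment carried on a partner construct not described here. Lacking an E2, it most plausibly serves as a negative control or as a base for testing E2s supplied separately, although the record does not state this explicitly.
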