Features (pLannotate 1.2.2; 10 found; start..end, strand, type, name):
     12..106     -  terminator     lambda t0 terminator: transcription terminator from phage lambda
    140..931     -  CDS            neo: KKA2_KLEPN - Also known as kan, nptII. Experimental evidence at protein level: Swiss-Prot protein existence level 1. Resistance to kanamycin, neomycin, paromomycin, ribostamycin, butirosin and gentamicin B. From Klebsiella pneumoniae.
    963..1082    -  CDS            tnpA (fragment): TN5P_ECOLX - Also known as tnp. Experimental evidence at protein level: Swiss-Prot protein existence level 1. Mediates transposition of transposon Tn5 by a 'cut and paste' mechanism. First, the monomeric transposase binds the 19 bp inverted DNA repeats flanking the transposon. Then, dimerization of the DNA- bound transposase creates a synaptic DNA complex. After nicking of the first DNA strand, excision of the transposon proceeds through a series of intermediates. The transposase then mediates the insertion of the transposon at a new site by strand transfer. The activity of the wild- type tran
   1149..1222    +  promoter       PLtetO-1 promoter: modified phage lambda PL promoter with tet operator sites (Lutz and Bujard, 1997)
   1250..1570    +  CDS            DHFR (fragment): mouse dihydrofolate reductase; Mus musculus Dhfr
   1686..1705    +  CDS            8xHis (fragment): 8xHis affinity tag
   1727..1747    +  CDS            TEV site: tobacco etch virus (TEV) protease recognition and cleavage site
   1760..1987    +  CDS            UBIQ_CERCA: Experimental evidence at protein level: Swiss-Prot protein existence level 1. Ubiquitin exists either covalently attached to another protein, or free (unanchored). When covalently bound, it is conjugated to target proteins via an isopeptide bond either as a monomer (monoubiquitin), a polymer linked via different Lys residues of the ubiquitin (polyubiquitin chains) or a linear polymer linked via the initiator Met of the ubiquitin (linear polyubiquitin chains). Polyubiquitin chains, when attached to a target protein, have different functions depending on the Lys residue of the ubiquitin that is
   2034..5186    +  CDS            UBA1: UBE11_WHEAT - Experimental evidence at protein level: Swiss-Prot protein existence level 1. Activates ubiquitin by first adenylating its C-terminal glycine residue with ATP, and thereafter linking this residue to the side chain of a cysteine residue in E1, yielding a ubiquitin-E1 thioester and free AMP. From Triticum aestivum (Wheat).
   5340..5928    -  rep_origin     ori: high-copy-number ColE1/pMB1/pBR322/pUC origin of replication
>Addgene plasmid #83221 | pND-Ub17-deltaE2 | depositor full sequence | sequence record 165713 | pND-Ub17-deltaE2 sequence 6004 bps
CTAGTGCTTGGATTCTCACCAATAAAAAACGCCCGGCGGCAACCGAGCGTTCTGAACAAATCCAGATGGA
GTTCTGAGGTCATTACTGGATCTATCAACAGGAGTCCAAGCGAGCTCTCGAACCCCAGAGTCCCGCTCAG
AAGAACTCGTCAAGAAGGCGATAGAAGGCGATGCGCTGCGAATCGGGAGCGGCGATACCGTAAAGCACGA
GGAAGCGGTCAGCCCATTCGCCGCCAAGCTCTTCAGCAATATCACGGGTAGCCAACGCTATGTCCTGATA
GCGGTCCGCCACACCCAGCCGGCCACAGTCGATGAATCCAGAAAAGCGGCCATTTTCCACCATGATATTC
GGCAAGCAGGCATCGCCATGGGTCACGACGAGATCCTCGCCGTCGGGCATGCGCGCCTTGAGCCTGGCGA
ACAGTTCGGCTGGCGCGAGCCCCTGATGCTCTTCGTCCAGATCATCCTGATCGACAAGACCGGCTTCCAT
CCGAGTACGTGCTCGCTCGATGCGATGTTTCGCTTGGTGGTCGAATGGGCAGGTAGCCGGATCAAGCGTA
TGCAGCCGCCGCATTGCATCAGCCATGATGGATACTTTCTCGGCAGGAGCAAGGTGAGATGACAGGAGAT
CCTGCCCCGGCACTTCGCCCAATAGCAGCCAGTCCCTTCCCGCTTCAGTGACAACGTCGAGCACAGCTGC
GCAAGGAACGCCCGTCGTGGCCAGCCACGATAGCCGCGCTGCCTCGTCCTGCAGTTCATTCAGGGCACCG
GACAGGTCGGTCTTGACAAAAAGAACCGGGCGCCCCTGCGCTGACAGCCGGAACACGGCGGCATCAGAGC
AGCCGATTGTCTGTTGTGCCCAGTCATAGCCGAATAGCCTCTCCACCCAAGCGGCCGGAGAACCTGCGTG
CAATCCATCTTGTTCAATCATGCGAAACGATCCTCATCCTGTCTCTTGATCAGATCTTGATCCCCTGCGC
CATCAGATCCTTGGCGGCAAGAAAGCCATCCAGTTTACTTTGCAGGGCTTCCCAACCTTACCAGAGGGCG
CCCCAGCTGGCAATTCCGACGTCTAAGAAACCATTATTATCATGACATTAACCTATAAAAATAGGCGTAT
CACGAGGCCCTTTCGTCTTCACCTCGAGTCCCTATCAGTGATAGAGATTGACATCCCTATCAGTGATAGA
GATACTGAGCACATCAGCAGGACGCACTGACCGAATTCATTAAAGAGGAGAAAGGTACCATGGTTCGACC
ATTGAACTGCATCGTCGCCGTGTCCCAAAATATGGGGATTGGCAAGAACGGAGACCTACCCTGGCCTCCG
CTCAGGAACGAGTTCAAGTACTTCCAAAGAATGACCACAACCTCTTCAGTGGAAGGTAAACAGAATCTGG
TGATTATGGGTAGGAAAACCTGGTTCTCCATTCCTGAGAAGAATCGACCTTTAAAGGACAGAATTAATAT
AGTTCTCAGTAGAGAACTCAAAGAACCACCACGAGGAGCTCATTTTCTTGCCAAAAGTTTGGATGATGCC
TTAAGACTTATTGAACAACCGGAATTGGCATTAATTAAGGCGGCTCAGCGGGCTCGGGAAGCGGAGCGGG
ATCTGGCAGCGGCGGTAGCGCAGGCAGCAGCGGGTCAAGCGGTGCCTCGAGCGGCGCGGCCGCAAATGTC
GTACTACCATCACCATCACCATCACGATTACGATATCCCAACGACCGAAAACCTGTATTTTCAGGGCGCC
ATGGGATCCATGCAGATCTTCGTGAAGACTCTGACTGGTAAGACCATCACCCTCGAGGTGGAGCCCAGTG
ACACCATCGAGAATGTCAAGGCAAAGATCCAAGATAAGGAAGGCATTCCTCCTGATCAGCAGAGGTTGAT
CTTTGCCGGAAAACAGCTGGAAGATGGTCGTACCCTGTCTGACTACAACATCCAGAAAGAGTCCACCTTG
CACCTGGTACTCCGTCTCAGAGGTGGGTGAACTAGTTCGGGGGGGCGCGCCGGTCTAGAGACAGGAAACA
GCTATGCTTCCCCGGAAGCGGGAGATCGTCGCCGGCGAGGTCGAGGACTTGCAGAAGAAGACCCGCGCCG
GGGAGGGGGAGGTCACTAGGGAGGAAGGAGACGCAGCCATGGCAGGGAGGGGGAACGAGATCGACGAGGA
CCTGCACAGCCGCCAGCTCGCCGTCTATGGGCGCGAGACCATGAAGCGCCTCTTCGGCTCCAACGTCCTC
GTCTCTGGACTCCAGGGTCTCGGTGCTGAGATCGCAAAGAACCTTGTCCTTGCGGGTGTCAAGTCTGTAA
CCTTGCATGATGATGGTAACGTGGAGCTGTGGGACTTATCAAGCAACTTCTTCCTCTCGGAGAATGATGT
TGGGCAAAACCGTGCTCAAGCTTGTGTACAGAAGCTACAAGAGCTGAACAATGCTGTCCTCGTCTCTGCC
TTAACCGGTGATTTGACCAAGGAGCACCTTTCTAAATTCCAGGCCGTTGTCTTCACTGATATCAGCTTAG
ATAAAGCAATTGAATTTGATGATTACTGCCACAGCCAACAGCCACCCATTGCGTTCATCAAGTCTGAAGT
TCGTGGTCTTTTTGGCAGTGTTTTTTGTGACTTTGGTCCTGAATTTACTGTTTTGGATGTGGATGGAGAG
GAACCACATACAGGAATTGTTGCATCAATCAGCAATGACAATCCAGCACTTGTATCTTGTGTGGACGATG
AGCGTCTGGAGTTCCAGGATGGTGATCTAGTTGTTTTCTCTGAAGTCCATGGAATGACTGAGCTGAATGA
TGGAAAACCAAGAAAAGTTAAGAATGCAAGGCCTTACTCTTTCTTCTTGGAAGAAGACACTTCCTCATTT
GGCGCATATGTTAGAGGTGGTATTGTCACACAGGTCAAGCCACCGAAGGTTATTAAATTCAAACCCTTGA
AAGAGGCCATGTCAGAGCCGGGAGAATTTCTCATGAGTGATTTCTCCAAATTTGAGCGGCCACCTCTTCT
GCATTTGGCATTCCAAGCTTTGGATAAGTTTAGGACTGAGTTGAGCAGATTCCCTGTTGCTGGGTCCACT
GATGATGTGCAAAGGGTGATAGAGTATGCTATTAGCATTAATGATACTCTGGGAGATAGGAAACTTGAAG
AAATTGACAAAAAGCTCCTGCATCATTTTGCCAGTGGTTCCAGGGCTGTTCTGAATCCTATGGCTGCGAT
GTTTGGTGGTATTGTGGGTCAGGAGGTAGTGAAAGCTTGCTCAGGGAAATTTCATCCACTTTATCAGTTC
TTCTATTTTGATTCTGTCGAGTCTCTCCCTGTTGACCCCTTGGAGCCTGGTGATTTGAAGCCGAAGAACA
GTAGATATGATGCTCAAATCAGCGTATTTGGATCTAAGCTTCAAAACAAACTGGAGGAAGCAAAAATCTT
TATGGTCGGTTCTGGGGCACTTGGATGTGAGTTCTTGAAGAACCTGGCACTAATGGGTATTTCTTGCAGC
CAGAATGGAAATCTGACTCTGACAGATGATGATGTCATTGAAAAGAGTAATCTGAGCCGCCAATTTCTTT
TCCGTGACTGGAACATTGGGCAACCTAAGTCCACAGTTGCTGCTACAGCTGCTATGGTAATTAATCCTAA
ACTTCATGTCGAGGCCCTTCAGAACAGAGCAAGTCCTGAGACTGAAAATGTGTTTAATGATGCCTTCTGG
GAGAACCTTGATGCTGTTGTCAATGCCCTTGACAATGTTACTGCAAGAATGTACATAGACTCCAGATGTG
TATATTTCCAGAAGCCACTTTTGGAATCTGGGACTCTGGGTGCTAAATGCAATACACAGATGGTCATCCC
TCACCTAACAGAGAACTATGGGGCTTCAAGGGATCCACCTGAAAAGCAGGCACCTATGTGCACTGTACAT
TCATTTCCTCATAACATTGATCATTGCCTAACCTGGGCTAGGTCTGAGTTTGAGGGTTTACTTGAGAAGA
CTCCCACTGAAGTAAATGCTTTCCTGTCAAATCCTACTACATACATAAGTGCAGCAAGAACTGCTGGTGA
TGCACAGGCTAGAGATCAGCTTGAACGTGTTATTGAGTGTCTTGACAGAGACAAGTGCGAGACGTTCCAG
GATTCTATTACCTGGGCCCGGCTTAAGTTTGAGGATTACTTCTCCAACCGTGTGAAGCAGCTGACGTTCA
CTTTCCCAGAAGACTCGATGACCAGCTCTGGTGCTCCTTTCTGGTCTGCTCCAAAGCGGTTCCCACGACC
TGTGGAGTTCTCGTCCAGTGATCAGAGTCAGCTTAGCTTTATTTTGGCTGCTGCAATATTGAGGGCAGAG
ACTTTTGGAATACCCATACCTGAGTGGGCCAAAACCCCAAACAAGCTGGCTGCTGAAGCTGTCGACAAGG
TGATTGTCCCGGATTTTCAACCAAAGCAGGGGGTTAAGATAGTTACACATGAGAAGGCCACTAGTCTGTC
CTCTGCATCTGTTGACGACGCTGCTGTCATTGAAGAGCTTATTGCCAAGTTAGAAGAAGTTTCCAAAACA
CTGCCATCAGGGTTCCACATGAACCCAATACAGTTTGAGAAGGATGATGACACAAACTTCCATATGGATG
TGATAGCTGGTTTTGCCAACATGAGGGCAAGGAACTACAGCATTCCTGAAGTGGACAAGCTCAAGGCCAA
GTTTATAGCCGGCAGGATCATCCCAGCTATCGCCACCTCCACCGCGATGGCCACTGGCCTCGTCTGCCTT
GAGCTTTACAAAGCCCTTGCTGGTGGACACAAGGTTGAAGACTACCGCAACACGTTTGCAAACCTCGCTA
TCCCTCTCTTCTCCATTGCTGAACCAGTTCCACCCAAGACCATCAAGCACCAGGAGTTGTCGTGGACGGT
CTGGGACCGGTGGACTGTGACGGGCAACATCACGCTGAGGGAGCTCCTGGAGTGGCTCAAGGAGAAGGGC
CTGAACGCTTACAGCATATCCTGTGGCACCTCGCTGCTGTACAACTCCATGTTCCCCAGGCACAAGGAAC
GGCTTGACAGGAAGGTAGTTGATGTTGCCAGGGAGGTGGCCAAGATGGAGGTGCCCTCTTACCGGCGTCA
TCTCGACGTCGTGGTGGCGTGTGAGGATGACGACGACAATGATGTCGACATCCCACTTGTGTCGGTCTAC
TTCCGCTGACCTAGGCGTTCGGCTGCGGCGAGCGGTATCAGCTCACTCAAAGGCGGTAATACGGTTATCC
ACAGAATCAGGGGATAACGCAGGAAAGAACATGTGAGCAAAAGGCCAGCAAAAGGCCAGGAACCGTAAAA
AGGCCGCGTTGCTGGCGTTTTTCCATAGGCTCCGCCCCCCTGACGAGCATCACAAAAATCGACGCTCAAG
TCAGAGGTGGCGAAACCCGACAGGACTATAAAGATACCAGGCGTTTCCCCCTGGAAGCTCCCTCGTGCGC
TCTCCTGTTCCGACCCTGCCGCTTACCGGATACCTGTCCGCCTTTCTCCCTTCGGGAAGCGTGGCGCTTT
CTCAATGCTCACGCTGTAGGTATCTCAGTTCGGTGTAGGTCGTTCGCTCCAAGCTGGGCTGTGTGCACGA
ACCCCCCGTTCAGCCCGACCGCTGCGCCTTATCCGGTAACTATCGTCTTGAGTCCAACCCGGTAAGACAC
GACTTATCGCCACTGGCAGCAGCCACTGGTAACAGGATTAGCAGAGCGAGGTATGTAGGCGGTGCTACAG
AGTTCTTGAAGTGGTGGCCTAACTACGGCTACACTAGAAGGACAGTATTTGGTATCTGCGCTCTGCTGAA
GCCAGTTACCTTCGGAAAAAGAGTTGGTAGCTCTTGATCCGGCAAACAAACCACCGCTGGTAGCGGTGGT
TTTTTTGTTTGCAAGCAGCAGATTACGCGCAGAAAAAAAGGATCTCAAGAAGATCCTTTGATCTTTTCTA
CGGGGTCTGACGCTCAGTGGAACGAAAACTCACGTTAAGGGATTTTGGTCATGA
