Features (pLannotate 1.2.2; 10 found; start..end, strand, type, name):
     12..106     -  terminator     lambda t0 terminator: transcription terminator from phage lambda
    140..931     -  CDS            neo: KKA2_KLEPN - Also known as kan, nptII. Experimental evidence at protein level: Swiss-Prot protein existence level 1. Resistance to kanamycin, neomycin, paromomycin, ribostamycin, butirosin and gentamicin B. From Klebsiella pneumoniae.
    963..1082    -  CDS            tnpA (fragment): TN5P_ECOLX - Also known as tnp. Experimental evidence at protein level: Swiss-Prot protein existence level 1. Mediates transposition of transposon Tn5 by a 'cut and paste' mechanism. First, the monomeric transposase binds the 19 bp inverted DNA repeats flanking the transposon. Then, dimerization of the DNA- bound transposase creates a synaptic DNA complex. After nicking of the first DNA strand, excision of the transposon proceeds through a series of intermediates. The transposase then mediates the insertion of the transposon at a new site by strand transfer. The activity of the wild- type tran
   1149..1222    +  promoter       PLtetO-1 promoter: modified phage lambda PL promoter with tet operator sites (Lutz and Bujard, 1997)
   1250..1570    +  CDS            DHFR (fragment): mouse dihydrofolate reductase; Mus musculus Dhfr
   1686..1705    +  CDS            8xHis (fragment): 8xHis affinity tag
   1727..1747    +  CDS            TEV site: tobacco etch virus (TEV) protease recognition and cleavage site
   1760..1987    +  CDS            UBIQ_CERCA: Experimental evidence at protein level: Swiss-Prot protein existence level 1. Ubiquitin exists either covalently attached to another protein, or free (unanchored). When covalently bound, it is conjugated to target proteins via an isopeptide bond either as a monomer (monoubiquitin), a polymer linked via different Lys residues of the ubiquitin (polyubiquitin chains) or a linear polymer linked via the initiator Met of the ubiquitin (linear polyubiquitin chains). Polyubiquitin chains, when attached to a target protein, have different functions depending on the Lys residue of the ubiquitin that is
   2034..5186    +  CDS            UBA1: UBE11_WHEAT - Experimental evidence at protein level: Swiss-Prot protein existence level 1. Activates ubiquitin by first adenylating its C-terminal glycine residue with ATP, and thereafter linking this residue to the side chain of a cysteine residue in E1, yielding a ubiquitin-E1 thioester and free AMP. From Triticum aestivum (Wheat).
   5341..5929    -  rep_origin     ori: high-copy-number ColE1/pMB1/pBR322/pUC origin of replication
>Addgene plasmid #83221 | pND-Ub17-deltaE2 | addgene full sequence | sequence record 273260 | Addgene NGS Result
CTAGTGCTTGGATTCTCACCAATAAAAAACGCCCGGCGGCAACCGAGCGTTCTGAACAAATCCAGATGGA
GTTCTGAGGTCATTACTGGATCTATCAACAGGAGTCCAAGCGAGCTCTCGAACCCCAGAGTCCCGCTCAG
AAGAACTCGTCAAGAAGGCGATAGAAGGCGATGCGCTGCGAATCGGGAGCGGCGATACCGTAAAGCACGA
GGAAGCGGTCAGCCCATTCGCCGCCAAGCTCTTCAGCAATATCACGGGTAGCCAACGCTATGTCCTGATA
GCGGTCCGCCACACCCAGCCGGCCACAGTCGATGAATCCAGAAAAGCGGCCATTTTCCACCATGATATTC
GGCAAGCAGGCATCGCCATGGGTCACGACGAGATCCTCGCCGTCGGGCATGCGCGCCTTGAGCCTGGCGA
ACAGTTCGGCTGGCGCGAGCCCCTGATGCTCTTCGTCCAGATCATCCTGATCGACAAGACCGGCTTCCAT
CCGAGTACGTGCTCGCTCGATGCGATGTTTCGCTTGGTGGTCGAATGGGCAGGTAGCCGGATCAAGCGTA
TGCAGCCGCCGCATTGCATCAGCCATGATGGATACTTTCTCGGCAGGAGCAAGGTGAGATGACAGGAGAT
CCTGCCCCGGCACTTCGCCCAATAGCAGCCAGTCCCTTCCCGCTTCAGTGACAACGTCGAGCACAGCTGC
GCAAGGAACGCCCGTCGTGGCCAGCCACGATAGCCGCGCTGCCTCGTCCTGCAGTTCATTCAGGGCACCG
GACAGGTCGGTCTTGACAAAAAGAACCGGGCGCCCCTGCGCTGACAGCCGGAACACGGCGGCATCAGAGC
AGCCGATTGTCTGTTGTGCCCAGTCATAGCCGAATAGCCTCTCCACCCAAGCGGCCGGAGAACCTGCGTG
CAATCCATCTTGTTCAATCATGCGAAACGATCCTCATCCTGTCTCTTGATCAGATCTTGATCCCCTGCGC
CATCAGATCCTTGGCGGCAAGAAAGCCATCCAGTTTACTTTGCAGGGCTTCCCAACCTTACCAGAGGGCG
CCCCAGCTGGCAATTCCGACGTCTAAGAAACCATTATTATCATGACATTAACCTATAAAAATAGGCGTAT
CACGAGGCCCTTTCGTCTTCACCTCGAGTCCCTATCAGTGATAGAGATTGACATCCCTATCAGTGATAGA
GATACTGAGCACATCAGCAGGACGCACTGACCGAATTCATTAAAGAGGAGAAAGGTACCATGGTTCGACC
ATTGAACTGCATCGTCGCCGTGTCCCAAAATATGGGGATTGGCAAGAACGGAGACCTACCCTGGCCTCCG
CTCAGGAACGAGTTCAAGTACTTCCAAAGAATGACCACAACCTCTTCAGTGGAAGGTAAACAGAATCTGG
TGATTATGGGTAGGAAAACCTGGTTCTCCATTCCTGAGAAGAATCGACCTTTAAAGGACAGAATTAATAT
AGTTCTCAGTAGAGAACTCAAAGAACCACCACGAGGAGCTCATTTTCTTGCCAAAAGTTTGGATGATGCC
TTAAGACTTATTGAACAACCGGAATTGGCATTAATTAAGGCGGCTCAGCGGGCTCGGGAAGCGGAGCGGG
ATCTGGCAGCGGCGGTAGCGCAGGCAGCAGCGGGTCAAGCGGTGCCTCGAGCGGCGCGGCCGCAAATGTC
GTACTACCATCACCATCACCATCACGATTACGATATCCCAACGACCGAAAACCTGTATTTTCAGGGCGCC
ATGGGATCCATGCAGATCTTCGTGAAGACTCTGACTGGTAAGACCATCACCCTCGAGGTGGAGCCCAGTG
ACACCATCGAGAATGTCAAGGCAAAGATCCAAGATAAGGAAGGCATTCCTCCTGATCAGCAGAGGTTGAT
CTTTGCCGGAAAACAGCTGGAAGATGGTCGTACCCTGTCTGACTACAACATCCAGAAAGAGTCCACCTTG
CACCTGGTACTCCGTCTCAGAGGTGGGTGAACTAGTTCGGGGGGGCGCGCCGGTCTAGAGACAGGAAACA
GCTATGCTTCCCCGGAAGCGGGAGATCGTCGCCGGCGAGGTCGAGGACTTGCAGAAGAAGACCCGCGCCG
GGGAGGGGGAGGTCACTAGGGAGGAAGGAGACGCAGCCATGGCAGGGAGGGGGAACGAGATCGACGAGGA
CCTGCACAGCCGCCAGCTCGCCGTCTATGGGCGCGAGACCATGAAGCGCCTCTTCGGCTCCAACGTCCTC
GTCTCTGGACTCCAGGGTCTCGGTGCTGAGATCGCAAAGAACCTTGTCCTTGCGGGTGTCAAGTCTGTAA
CCTTGCATGATGATGGTAACGTGGAGCTGTGGGACTTATCAAGCAACTTCTTCCTCTCGGAGAATGATGT
TGGGCAAAACCGTGCTCAAGCTTGTGTACAGAAGCTACAAGAGCTGAACAATGCTGTCCTCGTCTCTGCC
TTAACCGGTGATTTGACCAAGGAGCACCTTTCTAAATTCCAGGCCGTTGTCTTCACTGATATCAGCTTAG
ATAAAGCAATTGAATTTGATGATTACTGCCACAGCCAACAGCCACCCATTGCGTTCATCAAGTCTGAAGT
TCGTGGTCTTTTTGGCAGTGTTTTTTGTGACTTTGGTCCTGAATTTACTGTTTTGGATGTGGATGGAGAG
GAACCACATACAGGAATTGTTGCATCAATCAGCAATGACAATCCAGCACTTGTATCTTGTGTGGACGATG
AGCGTCTGGAGTTCCAGGATGGTGATCTAGTTGTTTTCTCTGAAGTCCATGGAATGACTGAGCTGAATGA
TGGAAAACCAAGAAAAGTTAAGAATGCAAGGCCTTACTCTTTCTTCTTGGAAGAAGACACTTCCTCATTT
GGCGCATATGTTAGAGGTGGTATTGTCACACAGGTCAAGCCACCGAAGGTTATTAAATTCAAACCCTTGA
AAGAGGCCATGTCAGAGCCGGGAGAATTTCTCATGAGTGATTTCTCCAAATTTGAGCGGCCACCTCTTCT
GCATTTGGCATTCCAAGCTTTGGATAAGTTTAGGACTGAGTTGAGCAGATTCCCTGTTGCTGGGTCCACT
GATGATGTGCAAAGGGTGATAGAGTATGCTATTAGCATTAATGATACTCTGGGAGATAGGAAACTTGAAG
AAATTGACAAAAAGCTCCTGCATCATTTTGCCAGTGGTTCCAGGGCTGTTCTGAATCCTATGGCTGCGAT
GTTTGGTGGTATTGTGGGTCAGGAGGTAGTGAAAGCTTGCTCAGGGAAATTTCATCCACTTTATCAGTTC
TTCTATTTTGATTCTGTCGAGTCTCTCCCTGTTGACCCCTTGGAGCCTGGTGATTTGAAGCCGAAGAACA
GTAGATATGATGCTCAAATCAGCGTATTTGGATCTAAGCTTCAAAACAAACTGGAGGAAGCAAAAATCTT
TATGGTCGGTTCTGGGGCACTTGGATGTGAGTTCTTGAAGAACCTGGCACTAATGGGTATTTCTTGCAGC
CAGAATGGAAATCTGACTCTGACAGATGATGATGTCATTGAAAAGAGTAATCTGAGCCGCCAATTTCTTT
TCCGTGACTGGAACATTGGGCAACCTAAGTCCACAGTTGCTGCTACAGCTGCTATGGTAATTAATCCTAA
ACTTCATGTCGAGGCCCTTCAGAACAGAGCAAGTCCTGAGACTGAAAATGTGTTTAATGATGCCTTCTGG
GAGAACCTTGATGCTGTTGTCAATGCCCTTGACAATGTTACTGCAAGAATGTACATAGACTCCAGATGTG
TATATTTCCAGAAGCCACTTTTGGAATCTGGGACTCTGGGTGCTAAATGCAATACACAGATGGTCATCCC
TCACCTAACAGAGAACTATGGGGCTTCAAGGGATCCACCTGAAAAGCAGGCACCTATGTGCACTGTACAT
TCATTTCCTCATAACATTGATCATTGCCTAACCTGGGCTAGGTCTGAGTTTGAGGGTTTACTTGAGAAGA
CTCCCACTGAAGTAAATGCTTTCCTGTCAAATCCTACTACATACATAAGTGCAGCAAGAACTGCTGGTGA
TGCACAGGCTAGAGATCAGCTTGAACGTGTTATTGAGTGTCTTGACAGAGACAAGTGCGAGACGTTCCAG
GATTCTATTACCTGGGCCCGGCTTAAGTTTGAGGATTACTTCTCCAACCGTGTGAAGCAGCTGACGTTCA
CTTTCCCAGAAGACTCGATGACCAGCTCTGGTGCTCCTTTCTGGTCTGCTCCAAAGCGGTTCCCACGACC
TGTGGAGTTCTCGTCCAGTGATCAGAGTCAGCTTAGCTTTATTTTGGCTGCTGCAATATTGAGGGCAGAG
ACTTTTGGAATACCCATACCTGAGTGGGCCAAAACCCCAAACAAGCTGGCTGCTGAAGCTGTCGACAAGG
TGATTGTCCCGGATTTTCAACCAAAGCAGGGGGTTAAGATAGTTACAGATGAGAAGGCCACTAGTCTGTC
CTCTGCATCTGTTGACGACGCTGCTGTCATTGAAGAGCTTATTGCCAAGTTAGAAGAAGTTTCCAAAACA
CTGCCATCAGGGTTCCACATGAACCCAATACAGTTTGAGAAGGATGATGACACAAACTTCCATATGGATG
TGATAGCTGGTTTTGCCAACATGAGGGCAAGGAACTACAGCATTCCTGAAGTGGACAAGCTCAAGGCCAA
GTTTATAGCCGGCAGGATCATCCCAGCTATCGCCACCTCCACCGCGATGGCCACTGGCCTCGTCTGCCTT
GAGCTTTACAAAGCCCTTGCTGGTGGACACAAGGTTGAAGACTACCGCAACACGTTTGCAAACCTCGCTA
TCCCTCTCTTCTCCATTGCTGAACCAGTTCCACCCAAGACCATCAAGCACCAGGAGTTGTCGTGGACGGT
CTGGGACCGGTGGACTGTGACGGGCAACATCACGCTGAGGGAGCTCCTGGAGTGGCTCAAGGAGAAGGGC
CTGAACGCTTACAGCATATCCTGTGGCACCTCGCTGCTGTACAACTCCATGTTCCCCAGGCACAAGGAAC
GGCTTGACAGGAAGGTAGTTGATGTTGCCAGGGAGGTGGCCAAGATGGAGGTGCCCTCTTACCGGCGTCA
TCTCGACGTCGTGGTGGCGTGTGAGGATGACGACGACAATGATGTCGACATCCCACTTGTGTCGGTCTAC
TTCCGCTGACCTAGGGCGTTCGGCTGCGGCGAGCGGTATCAGCTCACTCAAAGGCGGTAATACGGTTATC
CACAGAATCAGGGGATAACGCAGGAAAGAACATGTGAGCAAAAGGCCAGCAAAAGGCCAGGAACCGTAAA
AAGGCCGCGTTGCTGGCGTTTTTCCATAGGCTCCGCCCCCCTGACGAGCATCACAAAAATCGACGCTCAA
GTCAGAGGTGGCGAAACCCGACAGGACTATAAAGATACCAGGCGTTTCCCCCTGGAAGCTCCCTCGTGCG
CTCTCCTGTTCCGACCCTGCCGCTTACCGGATACCTGTCCGCCTTTCTCCCTTCGGGAAGCGTGGCGCTT
TCTCATAGCTCACGCTGTAGGTATCTCAGTTCGGTGTAGGTCGTTCGCTCCAAGCTGGGCTGTGTGCACG
AACCCCCCGTTCAGCCCGACCGCTGCGCCTTATCCGGTAACTATCGTCTTGAGTCCAACCCGGTAAGACA
CGACTTATCGCCACTGGCAGCAGCCACTGGTAACAGGATTAGCAGAGCGAGGTATGTAGGCGGTGCTACA
GAGTTCTTGAAGTGGTGGCCTAACTACGGCTACACTAGAAGGACAGTATTTGGTATCTGCGCTCTGCTGA
AGCCAGTTACCTTCGGAAAAAGAGTTGGTAGCTCTTGATCCGGCAAACAAACCACCGCTGGTAGCGGTGG
TTTTTTTGTTTGCAAGCAGCAGATTACGCGCAGAAAAAAAGGATCTCAAGAAGATCCTTTGATCTTTTCT
ACGGGGTCTGACGCTCAGTGGAACGAAAACTCACGTTAAGGGATTTTGGTCATGA
