>Addgene plasmid #83221 | pND-Ub17-deltaE2 | addgene partial sequence | sequence record 163932 | pBRforEco 5'-AATAGGCGTATCACGAGGC-3'
ATAGAGATTGACATCCCTATCAGTGATAGAGATACTGAGCACATCAGCAGGACGCACTGACCGAATTCAT
TAAAGAGGAGAAAGGTACCATGGTTCGACCATTGAACTGCATCGTCGCCGTGTCCCAAAATATGGGGATT
GGCAAGAACGGAGACCTACCCTGGCCTCCGCTCAGGAACGAGTTCAAGTACTTCCAAAGAATGACCACAA
CCTCTTCAGTGGAAGGTAAACAGAATCTGGTGATTATGGGTAGGAAAACCTGGTTCTCCATTCCTGAGAA
GAATCGACCTTTAAAGGACAGAATTAATATAGTTCTCAGTAGAGAACTCAAAGAACCACCACGAGGAGCT
CATTTTCTTGCCAAAAGTTTGGATGATGCCTTAAGACTTATTGAACAACCGGAATTGGCATTAATTAAGG
CGGCTCAGCGGGCTCGGGAAGCGGAGCGGGATCTGGCAGCGGCGGTAGCGCAGGCAGCAGCGGGTCAAGC
GGTGCCTCGAGCGGCGCGGCCGCAAATGTCGTACTACCATCACCATCACCATCACGATTACGATATCCCA
ACGACCGAAAACCTGTATTTTCAGGGCGCCATGGGATCCATGCAGATCTTCGTGAAGACTCTGACTGGTA
AGACCATCACCCTCGAGGTGGAGCCCAGTGACACCATCGAGAATGTCAAGGCAAAGATCCAAGATAAGGA
AGGCATTCCTCCTGATCAGCAGAGGTTGATCTTTGCCGGAAAACAGCTGGAAGATGGTCGTACCCTGTCT
GACTACAACATCCAGAAAGAGTCCACCTTGCACCTGGTACTCCGTCTCAGAGGTGGGTGAACTAGTTCGG
GGGGGCGCGCCGGTCTAGAGACAGGAAACAGCTATGCTTCCCCGGAAGCGGGAGATCGTCGCCGGCGAGG
TCGAGGACTTGCAGAAGAAGACCCGCGCCGGGGAGGGGGAGGTCACTAGGGAGGAAGGAGACGCA
