>Addgene plasmid #83221 | pND-Ub17-deltaE2 | addgene partial sequence | sequence record 163936 | mCAZ1-R 5'-CTTCAAGCCTCCATCCACAT-3'
AAAGACCACGAACTTCAGACTTGATGAACGCAATGGGTGGCTGTTGGCTGTGGCAGTAATCATCAAATTC
AATTGCTTTATCTAAGCTGATATCAGTGAAGACAACGGCCTGGAATTTAGAAAGGTGCTCCTTGGTCAAA
TCACCGGTTAAGGCAGAGACGAGGACAGCATTGTTCAGCTCTTGTAGCTTCTGTACACAAGCTTGAGCAC
GGTTTTGCCCAACATCATTCTCCGAGAGGAAGAAGTTGCTTGATAAGTCCCACAGCTCCACGTTACCATC
ATCATGCAAGGTTACAGACTTGACACCCGCAAGGACAAGGTTCTTTGCGATCTCAGCACCGAGACCCTGG
AGTCCAGAGACGAGGACGTTGGAGCCGAAGAGGCGCTTCATGGTCTCGCGCCCATAGACGGCGAGCTGGC
GGCTGTGCAGGTCCTCGTCGATCTCGTTCCCCCTCCCTGCCATGGCTGCGTCTCCTTCCTCCCTAGTGAC
CTCCCCCTCCCCGGCGCGGGTCTTCTTCTGCAAGTCCTCGACCTCGCCGGCGACGATCTCCCGCTTCCGG
GGAAGCATAGCTGTTTCCTGTCTCTAGACCGGCGCGCCCCCCCGAACTAGTTCACCCACCTCTGAGACGG
AGTACCAGGTGCAAGGTGGACTCTTTCTGGATGTTGTAGTCAGACAGGGTACGACCATCTTCCAGCTGTT
TTCCGGCAAAGATCAACCTCTGCTGATCAGGAGGAATGCCTTCCTTATCTTGGATCTTTGCCTTGACATT
CTCGATGGTGTCACTGGGCTCCACCTCGAGGGTGATGGTCTTACCAGTCAGAGTCTTCACGAAGATCTGC
ATGGATCCCATGGCGCCCTGAAAATACAGGTTTTCGGTCGTTG
